>Addgene plasmid #145477 | pGBW-m4046586 | depositor full sequence | sequence record 287654 | Full Sequence
GCGGCCGCCCCACACACCATAGCTTCAAAATGTTTCTACTCCTTTTTTACTCTTCCAGATTTTCTCGGAC
TCCGCGCATCGCCGTACCACTTCAAAACACCCAAGCACAGCATACTAAATTTCCCCTCTTTCTTCCTCTA
GGGTGTCGTTAATTACCCGTACTAAAGGTTTGGAAAAGAAAAAAGAGACCGCCTCGTTTCTTTTTCTTCG
TCGAAAAAGGCAATAAAAATTTTTATCACGTTTCTTTTTCTTGAAAATTTTTTTTTTTGATTTTTTTCTC
TTTCGATGACCTCCCATTGATATTTAAGTTAATAAACGGTCTTCAATTTCTCAAGTTTCAGTTTCATTTT
TCTTGTTCTATTACAACTTTTTTTACTTCTTGCTCATTAGAAAGAAAGCATAGCAATCTAATCTAAGTTT
TAATTACAAAATGGAATCTTTGGTCCCTGGATTTAAC
[348 nt withheld, positions 458-805]
AATGGTAACAAGGGTGCTGGTGGACACTCCTACGGAGCCGATCTGAAGTCTTTTGACTTGGGTGATGAAT
TGGGTACTGATCCATATGAAGACTTCCAAGAAAATTGGAACACCAAACATAGCTCTGGTGTTACGCGTGA
ATTGATGAGAGAACTTAATGGTGGTCTCGTGCCGAGAGGTTCTGATTATAAAGATCATGATGGTGATTAT
AAAGATCATGATATTGATTATAAAGATGATGATGATAAATAAACAGGCCCCTTTTCCTTTGTCGATATCA
TGTAATTAGTTATGTCACGCTTACATTCACGCCCTCCTCCCACATCCGCTCTAACCGAAAAGGAAGGAGT
TAGACAACCTGAAGTCTAGGTCCCTATTTATTTTTTTTAATAGTTATGTTAGTATTAAGAACGTTATTTA
TATTTCAAATTTTTCTTTTTTTTCTGTACAAAGCGGCCGCCGAACCACTAGTGCACTGCAGTACACGGTT
TCCTTGAAATTTTTTTGATTCGGTAATCTCCGAACAGAAGGAAGAACGAAGGAAGGAGCACAGACTTAGA
TTGGTATATATACGCATATGTAGTGTTGAAGAAACATGAAATTGCCCAGTATTCTTAACCCAACTGCACA
GAACAAAAACGTGCAGGAAACGAAGATAAATCATGTCGAAAGCTACATATAAGGAACGTGCTGCTACTCA
TCCTAGTCCTGTTGCTGCCAAGCTATTTAATATCATGCACGAAAAGCAAACAAACTTGTGTGCTTCATTG
GATGTTCGTACCACCAAGGAATTACTGGAGTTAGTTGAAGCATTAGGTCCCAAAATTTGTTTACTAAAAA
CACATGTGGATATCTTGACTGATTTTTCCATGGAGGGCACAGTTAAGCCGCTAAAGGCATTATCCGCCAA
GTACAATTTTTTACTCTTCGAGGACAGAAAATTTGCTGACATTGGTAATACAGTCAAATTGCAGTACTCT
GCGGGTGTATACAGAATAGCAGAATGGGCAGACATTACGAATGCACACGGTGTGGTGGGCCCAGGTATTG
TTAGCGGTTTGAAGCAGGCGGCAGAAGAAGTAACAAAGGAACCTAGAGGCCTTTTGATGTTAGCAGAATT
GTCATGCAAGGGCTCCCTATCTACTGGAGAATATACTAAGGGTACTGTTGACATTGCGAAGAGCGACAAA
GATTTTGTTATCGGCTTTATTGCTCAAAGAGACATGGGTGGAAGAGATGAAGGTTACGATTGGTTGATTA
TGACACCCGGTGTGGGTTTAGATGACAAGGGAGATGCATTGGGTCAACAGTATAGAACCGTGGATGATGT
GGTTTCTACAGGATCTGACATTATTATTGTTGGAAGAGGACTATTTGCAAAGGGAAGGGATGCTAAGGTA
GAGGGTGAACGTTACAGAAAAGCAGGCTGGGAAGCATATTTGAGAAGATGCGGCCAGCAAAACTAAAAAA
CTGTATTATAAGTAAATGCATGTATACTAAACTCACAAATTAGAGCTTCAATTTAATTATATCAGTTATT
ACCCGAGTAACGAAGCATCTGTGCTTCATTTTGTAGAACAAAAATGCAACGCGAGAGCGCTAATTTTTCA
AACAAAGAATCTGAGCTGCATTTTTACAGAACAGAAATGCAACGCGAAAGCGCTATTTTACCAACGAAGA
ATCTGTGCTTCATTTTTGTAAAACAAAAATGCAACGCGAGAGCGCTAATTTTTCAAACAAAGAATCTGAG
CTGCATTTTTACAGAACAGAAATGCAACGCGAGAGCGCTATTTTACCAACAAAGAATCTATACTTCTTTT
TTGTTCTACAAAAATGCATCCCGAGAGCGCTATTTTTCTAACAAAGCATCTTAGATTACTTTTTTTCTCC
TTTGTGCGCTCTATAATGCAGTCTCTTGATAACTTTTTGCACTGTAGGTCCGTTAAGGTTAGAAGAAGGC
TACTTTGGTGTCTATTTTCTCTTCCATAAAAAAAGCCTGACTCCACTTCCCGCGTTTACTGATTACTAGC
GAAGCTGCGGGTGCATTTTTTCAAGATAAAGGCATCCCCGATTATATTCTATACCGATGTGGATTGCGCA
TACTTTGTGAACAGAAAGTGATAGCGTTGATGATTCTTCATTGGTCAGAAAATTATGAACGGTTTCTTCT
ATTTTGTCTCTATATACTACGTATAGGAAATGTTTACATTTTCGTATTGTTTTCGATTCACTCTATGAAT
AGTTCTTACTACAATTTTTTTGTCTAAAGAGTAATACTAGAGATAAACATAAAAAATGTAGAGGTCGAGT
TTAGATGCAAGTTCAAGGAGCGAAAGGTGGATGGGTAGGTTATATAGGGATATAGCACAGAGATATATAG
CAAAGAGATACTTTTGAGCAATGTTTGTGGAAGCGGTATTCGCAATATTTTAGTAGCTCGTTACAGTCCG
GTGCGTTTTTGGTTTTTTGAAAGTGCGTCATCAGAGCGCTTTTGGTTTTCAAAAGCGCTCTGAAGTTCCT
ATACTTTCTAGCTAGAGAATAGGAACTTCCCGAGCGGCCGCGTGTTACAAGCTTGACTCCAGCGTAACTG
GACTGCAATCAACTCACTGGCTCACCTTCACGGGTGGGCCTTTCTTCGGTAGAAAATCAAAGGATCTTCT
TGAGATCCTTTTTTTCTGCGCGTAATCTGCTGCTTGCAAACAAAAAAACCACCGCTACCAGCGGTGGTTT
GTTTGCCGGATCAAGAGCTACCAACTCTTTTTCCGAGGTAACTGGCTTCAGCAGAGCGCAGATACCAAAT
ACTGTTCTTCTAGTGTAGCCGTAGTTAGGCCACCACTTCAAGAACTCTGTAGCACCGCCTACATACCTCG
CTCTGCTAATCCTGTTACCAGTGGCTGCTGCCAGTGGCGATAAGTCGTGTCTTACCGGGTTGGACTCAAG
ACGATAGTTACCGGATAAGGCGCAGCGGTCGGGCTGAACGGGGGGTTCGTGCACACAGCCCAGCTTGGAG
CGAACGACCTACACCGAACTGAGATACCTACAGCGTGAGCTATGAGAAAGCGCCACGCTTCCCGAAGGGA
GAAAGGCGGACAGGTATCCGGTAAGCGGCAGGGTCGGAACAGGAGAGCGCACGAGGGAGCTTCCAGGGGT
AAACGCCTGGTATCTTTATAGTCCTGTCGGGTTTCGCCACCTCTGACTTGAGCATCGATTTTTGTGATGC
TCGTCAGGGGGGCGGAGCCTATGGAAAAACGCCAGCAACGCAGAAAGGCCCACCCGAAGGTGAGCCAGGT
GATTACATTTGGGCCCTCATCAGAGGTTTTCACCGTCATCACCGAAACGCGCGAGGCAGCTGCGGTAAAG
CTCATCAGCGTGGTCGTGAAGCGATTCACAGATGTCTGCCTGTTCATCCGCGTCCAGCTCGTTGAGTTTC
TCCAGAAGCGTTAATGTCTGGCTTCTGATAAAGCGGGCCATGTTAAGGGCGGTTTTTTCCTGTTTGGTCA
CTTACCAATGCTTAATCAGTGAGGCACCTATCTCAGCGATCTGTCTATTTCGTTCATCCATAGTTGCCTG
ACTCCCCGTCGTGTAGATAACTACGATGCGGGAGGGCTTACCATCTGGCCCCAGTGCTGCAATGATACCG
CGAGACCCACGCTCACCGGCTCCAGATTTATCAGCAATAAACCAGCCAGCCGGGAGGGCCGAGCGCAGAA
GTGATCCTGCAACTTTATCCGCCTCCATCCAGTCTATTAATTGTTGCCGGGAAGCTAGAGTAAGTAGTTC
GCCAGTTAATAGTTTGCGCAACGTTGTTGCCATTGCTACAGGCATCGTGGTGTCACGCTCGTCGTTTGGT
ATGGCTTCATTCAGCTCCGGTTCCCAACGATCAAGGCGAGTTACATGATCCCCCATGTTGTGCAAAAAAG
CGGTTAGCTCCTTCGGTCCTCCGATCGTTGCCAGAAGTAAGTTGGCCGCAGTGTTATCACTCATGGTTAT
GGCAGCACTGCATAATTCTCTTACTGTCATGCCATCCGTGAGATGCTTTTCTGTGACTGGTGAGTACTCA
ACCAAGTCATTCTGAGAATAGTGTATGCGGCGACCGAGTTGCTCTTGCCCGGCGTCAATACGGGATAATA
CCGCGCCACATAGCAGAACTTTAAAAGTGCTCATCATTGGAAAACGTTCTTCGGGGCGTAAACTCTCAAG
GATCTTACCGCTGTTGAGATCCAGTTCGATGTAACCCACTCGTGCACCCAACTGATCTTCAGCATCTTTT
ACTTTCACCAGCGTTTCTGGGTGAGCAAAAACAGGAAGGCAAAATGCCGCAAAAAAGGGAATAAGGGCGA
CACGGAAATGTTGAATACTCATTTTAGCTTCCTTAGCTCCTGAAAATCTCGATAACTCAAAAAATACGCC
CGGTAGTGATCTTATTTCATTATGGTGAAAGTTGGAACCTCTTACGTGCCGATCAAGTCAAAAGCCTCCG
GTCGGAGGCTTTTGACTTTCTGCTATGGAGGTCAGGTATGATTTAAATGGTCAGTTAGA
Features (pLannotate 1.2.2; 14 found; start..end, strand, type, name):
     10..417     +  promoter       TEF1 promoter: S. cerevisiae TEF1; promoter for EF-1α
    431..970     +  CDS            R1A_SARS2 (fragment) (sequence partly withheld): Experimental evidence at protein level: Swiss-Prot protein existence level 1. [Non-structural protein 10]: Plays a pivotal role in viral transcription by stimulating both nsp14 3'-5' exoribonuclease and nsp16 2'-O-methyltransferase activities. Therefore plays an essential role in viral mRNAs cap methylation. From Severe acute respiratory syndrome coronavirus 2 (2019-nCoV) (SARS-CoV-2).
    988..1005    +  CDS            3xFLAG (fragment): three tandem FLAG® epitope tags, followed by an enterokinase cleavage site
   1083..1255    +  terminator     CYC1 terminator (fragment): S. cerevisiae CYC1; transcription terminator for CYC1
   1291..1467    +  promoter       URA3 promoter (fragment): S. cerevisiae URA3
   1468..2271    +  CDS            URA3: orotidine-5'-phosphate decarboxylase, required for uracil biosynthesis; S. cerevisiae URA3; yeast auxotrophic marker, counterselectable with 5-fluoroorotic acid (5-FOA)
   2354..3336    -  rep_origin     2μ ori: yeast 2μ plasmid origin of replication
   3414..3443    +  terminator     T3Te terminator: phage T3 early transcription terminator
   3465..4052    +  rep_origin     ori: high-copy-number ColE1/pMB1/pBR322/pUC origin of replication
   4064..4091    -  terminator     T7Te terminator: phage T7 early transcription terminator
   4115..4306    -  CDS            rop: Rop protein, which maintains plasmids at low copy number; rop
   4307..5167    -  CDS            AmpR: β-lactamase; bla; confers resistance to ampicillin, carbenicillin, and related antibiotics
   5168..5270    -  promoter       cat promoter: promoter of the E. coli cat gene encoding chloramphenicol acetyltransferase
   5271..5302    -  terminator     tonB terminator: bidirectional E. coli tonB-P14 transcription terminator
