[The description below was written by a language model from this plasmid's Addgene catalogue record and pLannotate feature annotations shown in this document.]
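Description:
pGBW-m4046586 is an E. coli–yeast shuttle plasmid for episomal expression of the SARS-CoV-2 leader protein (nsp1, the first mature product of the ORF1ab polyprotein) in Saccharomyces cerevisiae. In bacteria it replicates from a high-copy ColE1/pUC-type origin and is selected with ampicillin through a β-lactamase gene, which the annotation places downstream of a cat promoter. A short rop annotation lies next to AmpR, although the catalogue lists the plasmid as high copy. In yeast the 2μ origin supports multicopy maintenance. The URA3 marker, with its own promoter, allows selection in ura3 strains on medium lacking uracil and counterselection with 5-FOA. Short phage T3Te and T7Te terminators and a tonB terminator flank the bacterial modules, presumably to insulate them from transcriptional read-through.

The expression cassette consists of the constitutive yeast TEF1 promoter, the roughly 540 bp viral coding sequence and a CYC1 terminator. The insert was made by gene synthesis and recoded for S. cerevisiae codon usage ("recode 1"). It is fused at its C terminus to a backbone-encoded thrombin cleavage site followed by a 3xFLAG epitope, so the protein can be detected or affinity-purified and the tag then removed. The automated annotation matches the insert only as a fragment of the replicase polyprotein 1a. The nsp10 function text attached to that hit is generic to the polyprotein entry and does not describe this insert. Only part of the 3xFLAG tag is detected, probably because of recoding. The annotated sequence (5,344 nt) is longer than the sum of the listed backbone and insert sizes, a discrepancy the record does not explain. The record gives the purpose simply as yeast expression of this viral protein.
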