Addgene plasmid #145477: pGBW-m4046586
Purpose: Yeast Expression plasmid for SARS-CoV-2 leader protein
Depositing lab: Ginkgo Bioworks & Benjie Chen. Depositing organization: Ginkgo Bioworks.
Backbone
  Vector backbone: AmpR; 2u URA3
  Backbone size w/o insert (bp): 4078
  Vector type: Yeast Expression
  Selectable markers: URA3
Growth in bacteria
  Bacterial resistance: Ampicillin, 100 μg/mL
  Growth temperature: 37°C
  Growth strain: DH5alpha
  Copy number: High Copy
Gene/Insert
  Gene/Insert name: SARS-CoV-2 leader protein
  Species: S. cerevisiae (budding yeast); Severe acute respiratory syndrome coronavirus 2
  Insert size (bp): 536
  Mutation: Saccharomyces cerevisiae recode 1
  Entrez Gene: ORF1ab (a.k.a. GU280_gp01)
  Promoter: pTEF1
  Tag / fusion protein: Cleavable thrombin;3xFLAG (C terminal on backbone)
  Cloning method: Unknown
Resource information
  A portion of this plasmid was derived from a plasmid made by: GinkgoBioworks
Depositor comments: NCBI Reference Sequence: YP_009725297.1Created by gene synthesis with Not1 site.
How to cite: pGBW-m4046586 was a gift from Ginkgo Bioworks & Benjie Chen (Addgene plasmid # 145477 ; http://n2t.net/addgene:145477 ; RRID:Addgene_145477)
